>Addgene plasmid #74909 | pPB-CAG-mNanogHD-pgk-hph | depositor full sequence | sequence record 147136 | Full plasmid sequence
GACATTGATTATTGACTAGTTATTAATAGTAATCAATTACGGGGTCATTAGTTCATAGCCCATATATGGA
GTTCCGCGTTACATAACTTACGGTAAATGGCCCGCCTGGCTGACCGCCCAACGACCCCCGCCCATTGACG
TCAATAATGACGTATGTTCCCATAGTAACGCCAATAGGGACTTTCCATTGACGTCAATGGGTGGACTATT
TACGGTAAACTGCCCACTTGGCAGTACATCAAGTGTATCATATGCCAAGTACGCCCCCTATTGACGTCAA
TGACGGTAAATGGCCCGCCTGGCATTATGCCCAGTACATGACCTTATGGGACTTTCCTACTTGGCAGTAC
ATCTACGTATTAGTCATCGCTATTACCATGGGTCGAGGTGAGCCCCACGTTCTGCTTCACTCTCCCCATC
TCCCCCCCCTCCCCACCCCCAATTTTGTATTTATTTATTTTTTAATTATTTTGTGCAGCGATGGGGGCGG
GGGGGGGGGGGGCGCGCGCCAGGCGGGGCGGGGCGGGGCGAGGGGCGGGGCGGGGCGAGGCGGAGAGGTG
CGGCGGCAGCCAATCAGAGCGGCGCGCTCCGAAAGTTTCCTTTTATGGCGAGGCGGCGGCGGCGGCGGCC
CTATAAAAAGCGAAGCGCGCGGCGGGCGGGAGTCGCTGCGTTGCCTTCGCCCCGTGCCCCGCTCCGCGCC
GCCTCGCGCCGCCCGCCCCGGCTCTGACTGACCGCGTTACTCCCACAGGTGAGCGGGCGGGACGGCCCTT
CTCCTCCGGGCTGTAATTAGCGCTTGGTTTAATGACGGCTCGTTTCTTTTCTGTGGCTGCGTGAAAGCCT
TAAAGGGCTCCGGGAGGGCCCTTTGTGCGGGGGGGAGCGGCTCGGGGGGTGCGTGCGTGTGTGTGTGCGT
GGGGAGCGCCGCGTGCGGCCCGCGCTGCCCGGCGGCTGTGAGCGCTGCGGGCGCGGCGCGGGGCTTTGTG
CGCTCCGCGTGTGCGCGAGGGGAGCGCGGCCGGGGGCGGTGCCCCGCGGTGCGGGGGGGCTGCGAGGGGA
ACAAAGGCTGCGTGCGGGGTGTGTGCGTGGGGGGGTGAGCAGGGGGTGTGGGCGCGGCGGTCGGGCTGTA
ACCCCCCCCTGCACCCCCCTCCCCGAGTTGCTGAGCACGGCCCGGCTTCGGGTGCGGGGCTCCGTGCGGG
GCGTGGCGCGGGGCTCGCCGTGCCGGGCGGGGGGTGGCGGCAGGTGGGGGTGCCGGGCGGGGCGGGGCCG
CCTCGGGCCGGGGAGGGCTCGGGGGAGGGGCGCGGCGGCCCCGGAGCGCCGGCGGCTGTCGAGGCGCGGC
GAGCCGCAGCCATTGCCTTTTATGGTAATCGTGCGAGAGGGCGCAGGGACTTCCTTTGTCCCAAATCTGT
GCGGAGCCGAAATCTGGGAGGCGCCGCCGCACCCCCTCTAGCGGGCGCGGGGCGAAGCGGTGCGGCGCCG
GCAGGAAGGAAATGGGCGGGGAGGGCCTTCGTGCGTCGCCGCGCCGCCGTCCCCTTCTCCCTCTCCAGCC
TCGGGGCTGTCCGCGGGGGGACGGCTGCCTTCGGGGGGGACGGGGCAGGGCGGGGTTCGGCTTCTGGCGT
GTGACCGGCGGCTCTAGAGCCTCTGCTAACCATGTTCATGCCTTCTTCTTTTTCCTACAGCTCCTGGGCA
ACGTGCTGGTTATTGTGCTGTCTCATCATTTTGGCAAAGAATTCCTCGACGGTATCGATAAGCTATCACA
AGTTTGTACAAAAAAGCAGGCTTCACCATGAAGGTCCTTGCCAGGAAGCAGAAGATGCGGACTGTGTTCT
CTCAGGCCCAGCTGTGTGCACTCAAGGACAGGTTTCAGAAGCAGAAGTACCTCAGCCTCCAGCAGATGCA
AGAACTCTCCTCCATTCTGAACCTGAGCTATAAGCAGGTTAAGACCTGGTTTCAAAACCAAAGGATGAAG
TGCAAGCGGTGGCAGAAAAACCAGTGGTTGTAAGACCCAGCTTTCTTGTACAAAGTGGTGATAGCTTGGC
GTAATCATGGTCATAGCTGTTTCCTGTGTGAAATTGTTATCCGCTCACAATTCCACACAACATACGAGCC
GGAAGCATAAAGTGTAAAGCCTGGGGTGCCTAATGAGTGAGCTAACTCACATTAATTGCGTTGCGCTCAC
TGCCCGCTTTCCAGTCGGGAAACCTGTCGTGCCAGCGGATCAGCCTCGACTGTGCCTTCTAGTTGCCAGC
CATCTGTTGTTTGCCCCTCCCCCGTGCCTTCCTTGACCCTGGAAGGTGCCACTCCCACTGTCCTTTCCTA
ATAAAATGAGGAAATTGCATCGCATTGTCTGAGTAGGTGTCATTCTATTCTGGGGGGTGGGGTGGGGCAG
GACAGCAAGGGGGAGGATTGGGAAGACAATAGCAGGCATGCTGGGGATGCGGTGGGCTCTATGGCTTCTG
AGGCGGAAAGAACCAGCTGGGGCTCGAGATCCACTAGTTCTAGCCTCGAGGCTAGAGCGGCCGCGTCGAG
ATAACTTCGTATAATGTATGCTATACGAAGTTATGTTTTGTTACTTTATAGAAGAAATTTTGAGTTTTTG
TTTTTTTTTAATAAATAAATAAACATAAATAAATTGTTTGTTGAATTTATTATTAGTATGTAAGTGTAAA
TATAATAAAACTTAATATCTATTCAAATTAATAAATAAACGTCAATTTTACGCATGATTATCTTTAACGT
ACGTCACAATATGATTATCTTTCTAGGGTTAAAGAGCTCCAATTCGCCCTATAGTGAGTCGTATTACGCG
CGCTCACTGGCCGTCGTTTTACAACGTCGTGACTGGGAAAACCCTGGCGTTACCCAACTTAATCGCCTTG
CAGCACATCCCCCTTTCGCCAGCTGGCGTAATAGCGAAGAGGCCCGCACCGATCGCCCTTCCCAACAGTT
GCGCAGCCTGAATGGCGAATGGG
[124 nt withheld, positions 2964-3087]
C
[91 nt withheld, positions 3089-3179]
A
[49 nt withheld, positions 3181-3229]
CCTTTGACGTTGGAGTCCACGTTCTTT
[37 nt withheld, positions 3257-3293]
ACCCTATCTCGGTCTATTCTTTTGATTTATAAGGGATTTTGCCGATTTCGGCCTATTGGTTAAAAAATGA
GCTGATTTAACAAAAATTTAACGCGAATTTTAACAAAATATTAACGCTTACAATTTAGGTGGCACTTTTC
GGGGAAATGTGCGCGGAACCCCTATTTGTTTATTTTTCTAAATACATTCAAATATGTATCCGCTCATGAG
ACAATAACCCTGATAAATGCTTCAATAATATTGAAAAAGGAAGAGTATGAGTATTCAACATTTCCGTGTC
GCCCTTATTCCCTTTTTTGCGGCATTTTGCCTTCCTGTTTTTGCTCACCCAGAAACGCTGGTGAAAGTAA
AAGATGCTGAAGATCAGTTGGGTGCACGAGTGGGTTACATCGAACTGGATCTCAACAGCGGTAAGATCCT
TGAGAGTTTTCGCCCCGAAGAACGTTTTCCAATGATGAGCACTTTTAAAGTTCTGCTATGTGGCGCGGTA
TTATCCCGTATTGACGCCGGGCAAGAGCAACTCGGTCGCCGCATACACTATTCTCAGAATGACTTGGTTG
AGTACTCACCAGTCACAGAAAAGCATCTTACGGATGGCATGACAGTAAGAGAATTATGCAGTGCTGCCAT
AACCATGAGTGATAACACTGCGGCCAACTTACTTCTGACAACGATCGGAGGACCGAAGGAGCTAACCGCT
TTTTTGCACAACATGGGGGATCATGTAACTCGCCTTGATCGTTGGGAACCGGAGCTGAATGAAGCCATAC
CAAACGACGAGCGTGACACCACGATGCCTGTAGCAATGGCAACAACGTTGCGCAAACTATTAACTGGCGA
ACTACTTACTCTAGCTTCCCGGCAACAATTAATAGACTGGATGGAGGCGGATAAAGTTGCAGGACCACTT
CTGCGCTCGGCCCTTCCGGCTGGCTGGTTTATTGCTGATAAATCTGGAGCCGGTGAGCGTGGGTCTCGCG
GTATCATTGCAGCACTGGGGCCAGATGGTAAGCCCTCCCGTATCGTAGTTATCTACACGACGGGGAGTCA
GGCAACTATGGATGAACGAAATAGACAGATCGCTGAGATAGGTGCCTCACTGATTAAGCATTGGTAACTG
TCAGACCAAGTTTACTCATATATACTTTAGATTGATTTAAAACTTCATTTTTAATTTAAAAGGATCTAGG
TGAAGATCCTTTTTGATAATCTCATGACCAAAATCCCTTAACGTGAGTTTTCGTTCCACTGAGCGTCAGA
CCCCGTAGAAAAGATCAAAGGATCTTCTTGAGATCCTTTTTTTCTGCGCGTAATCTGCTGCTTGCAAACA
AAAAAACCACCGCTACCAGCGGTGGTTTGTTTGCCGGATCAAGAGCTACCAACTCTTTTTCCGAAGGTAA
CTGGCTTCAGCAGAGCGCAGATACCAAATACTGTCCTTCTAGTGTAGCCGTAGTTAGGCCACCACTTCAA
GAACTCTGTAGCACCGCCTACATACCTCGCTCTGCTAATCCTGTTACCAGTGGCTGCTGCCAGTGGCGAT
AAGTCGTGTCTTACCGGGTTGGACTCAAGACGATAGTTACCGGATAAGGCGCAGCGGTCGGGCTGAACGG
GGGGTTCGTGCACACAGCCCAGCTTGGAGCGAACGACCTACACCGAACTGAGATACCTACAGCGTGAGCT
ATGAGAAAGCGCCACGCTTCCCGAAGGGAGAAAGGCGGACAGGTATCCGGTAAGCGGCAGGGTCGGAACA
GGAGAGCGCACGAGGGAGCTTCCAGGGGGAAACGCCTGGTATCTTTATAGTCCTGTCGGGTTTCGCCACC
TCTGACTTGAGCGTCGATTTTTGTGATGCTCGTCAGGGGGGCGGAGCCTATGGAAAAACGCCAGCAACGC
GGCCTTTTTACGGTTCCTGGCCTTTTGCTGGCCTTTTGCTCACATGTTCTTTCCTGCGTTATCCCCTGAT
TCTGTGGATAACCGTATTACCGCCTTTGAGTGAGCTGATACCGCTCGCCGCAGCCGAACGACCGAGCGCA
GCGAGTCAGTGAGCGAGGAAGCGGAAGAGCGCCCAATACGCAAACCGCCTCTCCCCGCGCGTTGGCCGAT
TCATTAATGCAGCTGGCACGACAGGTTTCCCGACTGGAAAGCGGGCAGTGAGCGCAACGCAATTAATGTG
AGTTAGCTCACTCATTAGGCACCCCAGGCTTTACACTTTATGCTTCCGGCTCGTATGTTGTGTGGAATTG
TGAGCGGATAACAATTTCACACAGGAAACAGCTATGACCATGATTACGCCAAGCGCGCAATTAACCCTCA
CTAAAGGGAACAAAAGCTGGGTACCTTAACCCTAGAAAGATAGTCTGCGTAAAATTGACGCATGCATTCT
TGAAATATTGCTCTCTCTTTCTAAATAGCGCGAATCCGTCGCTGTGCATTTAGGACATCTCAGTCGCCGC
TTGGAGCTCCCGTGAGGCGTGCTTGTCAATGCGGTAAGTGTCACTGATTTTGAACTATAACGACCGCGTG
AGTCAAAATGACGCATGATTATCTTTTACGTGACTTTTAAGATTTAACTCATACGATAATTATATTGTTA
TTTCATGTTCTACTTACGTGATAACTTATTATATATATATTTTCTTGTTATAGATATCCAACTATGAAAC
ATTATCATAAAGCAATAGTAAAGAGCCTTCAGTAAAGAGCAGGCATTTATCTAATCCCACCCCACCCCCA
CCCCCGTAGCTCCAATCCTTCCATTCAAAATGTAGGTACTCTGTTCTCACCCTTCTTAACAAAGTATGAC
AGGAAAAAACTTCCATGTGGACATCTTTATTGTTTAATAGATCATCAATTTCTCGACTATTCCTTTGCCC
TCGGACGAGTGCTGGGGCGTCGGTTTCCACTATCGGCGAGTACTTCTACACAGCCATCGGTCCAGACGGC
CGCGCTTCTGCGGGCGATTTGTGTACGCCCGACAGTCCCGGCTCCGGATCGGACGATTGCGTCGCATCGA
CCCTGCGCCCAAGCTGCATCATCGAAATTGCCGTCAACCAAGCTCTGATAGAGTTGGTCAAGACCAATGC
GGAGCATATACGCCCGGAGCCGCGGCGATCCTGCAAGCTCCGGATGCCTCCGCTCGAAGTAGCGCGTCTG
CTGCTCCATACAAGCCAACCACGGCCTCCAGAAGAAGATGTTGGCGACCTCGTATTGGGAATCCCCGAAC
ATCGCCTCGCTCCAGTCAATGACCGCTGTTATGCGGCCATTGTCCGTCAGGACATTGTTGGAGCCGAAAT
CCGCGTGCACGAGGTGCCGGACTTCGGGGCAGTCCTCGGCCCAAAGCATCAGCTCATCGAGAGCCTGCGC
GACGGACGCACTGACGGTGTCGTCCATCACAGTTTGCCAGTGATACACATGGGGATCAGCAATCGCGCAT
ATGAAATCACGCCATGTAGTGTATTGACCGATTCCTTGCGGTCCGAATGGGCCGAACCCGCTCGTCTGGC
TAAGATCGGCCGCAGCGATCGCATCCATGGCCTCCGCGACCGGCTGCAGAACAGCGGGCAGTTCGGTTTC
AGGCAGGTCTTGCAACGTGACACCCTGTGCACGGCGGGAGATGCAATAGGTCAGGCTCTCGCTGAATTCC
CCAATGTCAAGCACTTCCGGAATCGGGAGCGCGGCCGATGCAAAGTGCCGATAAACATAACGATCTTTGT
AGAAACCATCGGCGCAGCTATTTACCCGCAGGACATATCCACGCCCTCCTACATCGAAGCTGAAAGCACG
AGATTCTTCGCCCTCCGAGAGCTGCATCAGGTCGGAGACGCTGTCGAACTTTTCGATCAGAAACTTCTCG
ACAGACGTCGCGGTGAGTTCAGGCTTTTTCATGGTGGCGGCTGGATCGGTCGAAAGGCCCGGAGATGAGG
AAGAGGAGAACAGCGCGGCAGACGTGCGCTTTTGAAGCGTGCGAGAATGCCGGGCCTCCGGAGGACCTTC
GGGCGCCCGCCCCGCCCCTGAGCCCGCCCCTGAGCCCGCCCCCGGACCCACCCCTTCCCAGCCTCTGAGC
CCAGAAAGCGAAGGAGCAAAGCTGCTATTGGCCGCTGCCCCAAAGGCCTACCCGCTTCCATTGCTCAGCG
GTGCTGTCCATCTGCACGAGACTAGTGAGACGTGCTACTTCCATTTGTCACGTCCTGCACGACGCGAGCT
GCGGGGCGGGGGGGAACTTCCTGACTAGGGGAGGAGTAGAAGGTGGCGCGAAGGGGCCACCAAAGAACGG
AGCCGGTTGGCGCCTACCGGTGGATGTGGAATGTGTGCGAGGCCAGAGGCCACTTGTGTAGCGCCAAGTG
CCAGCGGGGCTGCTAAAGCGCATGCTCCAGACTGCCTTGGGAAAAGCGCCTCCCCTACCCGGTAGAATTC
ATCGATGATATCATAACTTCGTATAATGTATGCTATACGAAGTTATGCGGCCCTCGAGGTC
Features (pLannotate 1.2.2; 30 found; start..end, strand, type, name):
      1..380     +  enhancer       CMV enhancer: human cytomegalovirus immediate early enhancer
    383..658     +  promoter       chicken β-actin promoter: No description available
    659..1670    +  intron         chimeric intron: chimera between introns from chicken β-actin and rabbit β-globin
   1668..1724    +  CDS            HBB (fragment): HBB_LEPEU - Experimental evidence at protein level: Swiss-Prot protein existence level 1. Involved in oxygen transport from the lung to the various peripheral tissues. From Lepus europaeus (European hare).
   1726..1744    -  misc_feature   MCS (fragment): pBluescript multiple cloning site
   1748..1772    +  protein_bind   attB1: mutant version of attB; recombination site for the Gateway® BP reaction BP Clonase™
   1781..1990    +  CDS            Nanog (fragment): NANOG_MOUSE - Also known as Ecat4, Enk. Experimental evidence at protein level: Swiss-Prot protein existence level 1. Transcription regulator involved in inner cell mass and embryonic stem (ES) cells proliferation and self-renewal (PubMed:25825768). Imposes pluripotency on ES cells and prevents their differentiation towards extraembryonic endoderm and trophectoderm lineages. Blocks bone morphogenetic protein-induced mesoderm differentiation of ES cells by physically interacting with SMAD1 and interfering with the recruitment of coactivators to the active SMAD transcriptional complexes. Acts as
   1995..2019    -  protein_bind   attB2: mutant version of attB; recombination site for the Gateway® BP reaction BP Clonase™
   2064..2080    -  protein_bind   lac operator: The lac repressor binds to the lac operator to inhibit transcription in E. coli. This inhibition can be relieved by adding lactose or isopropyl-β-D-thiogalactopyranoside (IPTG). lac repressor encoded by lacI
   2088..2118    -  promoter       lac promoter: promoter for the E. coli lac operon
   2133..2154    -  protein_bind   CAP binding site: CAP binding activates transcription in the presence of cAMP. E. coli catabolite activator protein
   2167..2206    -  CDS            lacI (fragment): lac repressor; lacI; The lac repressor binds to the lac operator to inhibit transcription in E. coli. This inhibition can be relieved by adding lactose or isopropyl-β-D-thiogalactopyranoside (IPTG).
   2220..2444    +  polyA_signal   bGH poly(A) signal: bovine growth hormone polyadenylation signal
   2448..2469    +  promoter       SV40 promoter (fragment): SV40 enhancer and early promoter
   2521..2554    -  protein_bind   loxP: Cre-mediated recombination occurs in the 8-bp core sequence (GCATACAT). Cre recombinase
   2778..2796    -  promoter       T7 promoter: promoter for bacteriophage T7 RNA polymerase
   2804..2959    +  CDS            lacZα (fragment): LacZα fragment of β-galactosidase; lacZ fragment
   2964..3392    +  rep_origin     f1 ori (sequence partly withheld): f1 bacteriophage origin of replication; arrow indicates direction of (+) strand synthesis
   3445..3549    +  promoter       AmpR promoter: bla
   3550..4410    +  CDS            AmpR: β-lactamase; bla; confers resistance to ampicillin, carbenicillin, and related antibiotics
   4581..5169    +  rep_origin     ori: high-copy-number ColE1/pMB1/pBR322/pUC origin of replication
   5352..5444    +  CDS            lacI (fragment): lac repressor; lacI; The lac repressor binds to the lac operator to inhibit transcription in E. coli. This inhibition can be relieved by adding lactose or isopropyl-β-D-thiogalactopyranoside (IPTG).
   5457..5478    +  protein_bind   CAP binding site: CAP binding activates transcription in the presence of cAMP. E. coli catabolite activator protein
   5493..5523    +  promoter       lac promoter: promoter for the E. coli lac operon
   5531..5547    +  protein_bind   lac operator: The lac repressor binds to the lac operator to inhibit transcription in E. coli. This inhibition can be relieved by adding lactose or isopropyl-β-D-thiogalactopyranoside (IPTG). lac repressor encoded by lacI
   5592..5610    +  promoter       T3 promoter: promoter for bacteriophage T3 RNA polymerase
   5936..6146    -  polyA_signal   PGK poly(A) signal (fragment): mouse phosphoglycerate kinase 1 polyadenylation signal
   6150..7175    -  CDS            HygR: aminoglycoside phosphotransferase from E. coli; aph(4)-Ia; confers resistance to hygromycin
   7194..7693    -  promoter       PGK promoter: mouse phosphoglycerate kinase 1 promoter
   7716..7749    -  protein_bind   loxP: Cre-mediated recombination occurs in the 8-bp core sequence (GCATACAT). Cre recombinase
