[The description below was written by a language model from this plasmid's Addgene catalogue record and pLannotate feature annotations shown in this document.]
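Description:
pPB-CAG-mNanogHD-pgk-hph is a 7,764-nt mammalian expression plasmid built on the pPB-CAG backbone, designed to express the homeodomain of mouse Nanog. The "PB" in the name suggests a piggyBac transposon vector, but the feature table does not annotate any transposon terminal repeats, so this cannot be confirmed from the record. In bacteria the plasmid is maintained through a high-copy ColE1/pUC-type origin and selected with ampicillin via the β-lactamase gene. An f1 origin, T3 and T7 promoters, and lac promoter/operator and lacZα remnants reflect a pBluescript-type cloning ancestry.

The payload is driven by the composite CAG promoter, annotated here as the CMV immediate-early enhancer, the chicken β-actin promoter and a chimeric β-actin/β-globin intron, which together give strong constitutive expression in many mammalian cell types. Downstream lies a short Nanog fragment of about 210 nt, consistent with the isolated homeodomain rather than the full-length protein. It is flanked by attB1 and attB2 sites, indicating that it was introduced by Gateway recombination, and is followed by a bGH polyadenylation signal. No epitope tag or reporter is annotated. A separate cassette in the opposite orientation carries the hygromycin resistance gene under the mouse PGK promoter with a PGK poly(A) signal, allowing selection of stably transfected cells. Two loxP sites are present in the same orientation, one beyond the PGK promoter and one after the bGH terminator, so they bracket the CAG-Nanog unit, which could in principle be excised by Cre. The associated study examined Nanog's reprogramming capacity and its dependence on the homeodomain, which fits use of this construct to test that domain alone.
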