Addgene plasmid #74909: pPB-CAG-mNanogHD-pgk-hph
Purpose: Mammalian expression of mNanog Homeodomain
Depositing lab: Jose Silva. Depositing organization: University of Cambridge. Publication: Reprogramming capacity of Nanog is functionally conserved in vertebrates and resides in a unique homeodomain. Theunissen TW, Costa Y, Radzisheuskaya A, van Oosten AL, Lavial F, Pain B, Castro LF, Silva JC. Development. 2011 Nov;138(22):4853-65. doi: 10.1242/dev.068775. PubMed 22028025.
Backbone
  Vector backbone: pPB-CAG
  Vector type: Mammalian Expression
  Selectable markers: Hygromycin
Growth in bacteria
  Bacterial resistance: Ampicillin, 100 μg/mL
  Growth temperature: 37°C
  Growth strain: DH5alpha
  Copy number: Unknown
Gene/Insert
  Gene/Insert name: Nanog
  Species: M. musculus (mouse)
  Entrez Gene: Nanog (a.k.a. 2410002E02Rik, ENK, Stm1, ecat4)
  Promoter: CAG
  Cloning method: Unknown
  Sequencing primers: 5′ unknown; 3′ unknown
Terms and licenses: Academic/Nonprofit Terms; Industry Terms: Not Available to Industry
How to cite: pPB-CAG-mNanogHD-pgk-hph was a gift from Jose Silva (Addgene plasmid # 74909 ; http://n2t.net/addgene:74909 ; RRID:Addgene_74909)
