>Addgene plasmid #74909 | pPB-CAG-mNanogHD-pgk-hph | addgene partial sequence | sequence record 147118 | BGH-rev 5'-TAGAAGGCACAGTCGAGG-3'
AAGCGGGCAGTGAGCGCAACGCAATTAATGTGAGTTAGCTCACTCATTAGGCACCCCAGGCTTTACACTT
TATGCTTCCGGCTCGTATGTTGTGTGGAATTGTGAGCGGATAACAATTTCACACAGGAAACAGCTATGAC
CATGATTACGCCAAGCTATCACCACTTTGTACAAGAAAGCTGGGTCTTACAACCACTGGTTTTTCTGCCA
CCGCTTGCACTTCATCCTTTGGTTTTGAAACCAGGTCTTAACCTGCTTATAGCTCAGGTTCAGAATGGAG
GAGAGTTCTTGCATCTGCTGGAGGCTGAGGTACTTCTGCTTCTGAAACCTGTCCTTGAGTGCACACAGCT
GGGCCTGAGAGAACACAGTCCGCATCTTCTGCTTCCTGGCAAGGACCTTCATGGTGAAGCCTGCTTTTTT
GTACAAACTTGTGATAGCTTATCGATACCGTCGAGGAATTCTTTGCCAAAATGATGAGACAGCACAATAA
CCAGCACGTTGCCCAGGAGCTGTAGGAAAAAGAAGAAGGCATGAACATGGTTAGCAGAGGCTCTAGAGCC
GCCGGTCACACGCCAGAAGCCGAACCCCGCCCTGCCCCGTCCCCCCCGAAGGCAGCCGTCCCCCCGCGGA
CAGCCCCGAGGCTGGAGAGGGAGAAGGGGACGGCGGCGCGGCGACGCACGAAGGCCCTCCCCGCCCATTT
CCTTCCTGCCGGCGCCGCACCGCTTCGCCCCGCGCCCGCTAGAGGGGGTGCGGCGGCGCCTCCCAGATTT
CGGCTCCGCACAGATTTGGGACAAAGGAAGTCCCTGCGCCCTCTCGCACGATTACCATAAAAGGCAATGG
CTGCGGCTCGCCGCGCCTCGACAGCCGCCGGCGCTCCGGGGCCGCCGCGCCCCTCCCCCGAGCCCTCCCC
GGCC
