>Addgene plasmid #74909 | pPB-CAG-mNanogHD-pgk-hph | addgene partial sequence | sequence record 147120 | pLEXmLIC-Fwd 5'-TAGAGCCTCTGCTAACCATGTTCATGCC-3'
TGGGCAACGTGCTGGTTATTGTGCTGTCTCATCATTTTGGCAAAGAATTCCTCGACGGTATCGATAAGCT
ATCACAAGTTTGTACAAAAAAGCAGGCTTCACCATGAAGGTCCTTGCCAGGAAGCAGAAGATGCGGACTG
TGTTCTCTCAGGCCCAGCTGTGTGCACTCAAGGACAGGTTTCAGAAGCAGAAGTACCTCAGCCTCCAGCA
GATGCAAGAACTCTCCTCCATTCTGAACCTGAGCTATAAGCAGGTTAAGACCTGGTTTCAAAACCAAAGG
ATGAAGTGCAAGCGGTGGCAGAAAAACCAGTGGTTGTAAGACCCAGCTTTCTTGTACAAAGTGGTGATAG
CTTGGCGTAATCATGGTCATAGCTGTTTCCTGTGTGAAATTGTTATCCGCTCACAATTCCACACAACATA
CGAGCCGGAAGCATAAAGTGTAAAGCCTGGGGTGCCTAATGAGTGAGCTAACTCACATTAATTGCGTTGC
GCTCACTGCCCGCTTTCCAGTCGGGAAACCTGTCGTGCCAGCGGATCAGCCTCGACTGTGCCTTCTAGTT
GCCAGCCATCTGTTGTTTGCCCCTCCCCCGTGCCTTCCTTGACCCTGGAAGGTGCCACTCCCACTGTCCT
TTCCTAATAAAATGAGGAAATTGCATCGCATTGTCTGAGTAGGTGTCATTCTATTCTGGGGGGTGGGGTG
GGGCAGGACAGCAAGGGGGAGGATTGGGAAGACAATAGCAGGCATGCTGGGGATGCGGTGGGCTCTATGG
CTTCTGAGGCGGAAAGAACCAGCTGGGGCTCGAGATCCACTAGTTCTAGCCTCGAGGCTAGAGCGGCCGC
GTCGAGATAACTTCGTATAATGTATGCTATACGAAGTTATGTTTTGTTACTTTATAGAAGAAATTTTGAG
TTTTTGTTTTTTTTTAATAAATAAAT
